Addgene plasmid #77739: NEK7 gRNA (BRDN0001145539)
Purpose: 3rd generation lentiviral gRNA plasmid targeting human NEK7
Depositing lab: John Doench & David Root. Depositing organization: Broad Institute. Publication: Optimized sgRNA design to maximize activity and minimize off-target effects of CRISPR-Cas9. Doench JG, Fusi N, Sullender M, Hegde M, Vaimberg EW, Donovan KF, Smith I, Tothova Z, Wilen C, Orchard R, Virgin HW, Listgarten J, Root DE. Nat Biotechnol. 2016 Jan 18. doi: 10.1038/nbt.3437. PubMed 26780180.
Backbone
  Vector backbone: lentiGuide-Puro
  Backbone manufacturer: Zhang Lab (Addgene plasmid # 52963)
  Vector type: Mammalian Expression, Lentiviral, CRISPR
  Selectable markers: Puromycin
Growth in bacteria
  Bacterial resistance: Ampicillin, 100 μg/mL
  Growth temperature: 37°C
  Growth strain: DH5alpha
  Copy number: High Copy
Gene/Insert
  Gene/Insert name: NEK7 (alt names: NEK7; NM_133494.2)
  gRNA/shRNA sequence: ACCTAAAGAATGTGCAGCTG
  Species: H. sapiens (human)
  Entrez Gene: NEK7
  Promoter: hU6
  Cloning method: Unknown
  Sequencing primers: 5′ U6-F; 3′ pS2-R
Terms and licenses: Academic/Nonprofit Terms; Industry Terms: Not Available to Industry
Depositor comments: The gRNA was designed to target the following Genbank reference sequence(s): NM_133494.2. Note that this plasmid does NOT contain Cas9. It should be used in conjunction with lentiCas9-Blast (Addgene #52962) or otherwise with cell lines already expressing Cas9. Browse the full kinome gRNA library at http://www.addgene.org/pooled-library/broadgpp-human-kinome/ or visit http://www.broadinstitute.org/rnai/public/ for detailed protocols and information.
How to cite: NEK7 gRNA (BRDN0001145539) was a gift from John Doench & David Root (Addgene plasmid # 77739 ; http://n2t.net/addgene:77739 ; RRID:Addgene_77739)
