[The description below was written by a language model from this plasmid's Addgene catalogue record and pLannotate feature annotations shown in this document.]
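Description:
NEK7 gRNA (BRDN0001145539) is a third-generation lentiviral guide RNA plasmid built on the lentiGuide-Puro backbone, designed to direct Streptococcus pyogenes Cas9 to the human NEK7 gene. It belongs to a human kinome gRNA collection. In bacteria it is maintained through a high-copy ColE1/pUC-type origin and selected with ampicillin via the β-lactamase gene. The backbone also carries an f1 origin, an SV40 origin and remnants of lac and phage promoter elements that play no role in the payload.

The lentiviral transfer cassette begins with an RSV promoter fused to a truncated HIV-1 5' LTR, which makes genomic RNA production independent of Tat. This is followed by the Ψ packaging signal, a partial gag sequence and the Rev response element for Rev-dependent nuclear export. It ends in a ΔU3 self-inactivating 3' LTR, with an SV40 polyadenylation signal downstream. Within this unit, a human U6 RNA polymerase III promoter drives the NEK7-specific spacer joined to the SpCas9 gRNA scaffold. A central polypurine tract lies just downstream and aids nuclear import of the viral genome. A separate Pol II unit uses the EF-1α core promoter with its intron A to express puromycin N-acetyltransferase. This allows puromycin selection of transduced mammalian cells, and a WPRE enhances transcript expression.

The plasmid does not encode Cas9, so it must be paired with a separate Cas9 expression vector or used in cells that already express Cas9. Its typical use is packaging into lentivirus for stable guide delivery and CRISPR knockout of NEK7 in human cells.
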