Features (pLannotate 1.2.2; 29 found; start..end, strand, type, name):
     14..80      +  CDS            small t antigen (fragment): SV40 (simian virus 40) small t antigen
    106..317     +  promoter       EF-1α core promoter: core promoter for human elongation factor EF-1α
    318..1256    +  intron         EF-1α intron A: intron upstream of the start codon of human EF-1α
   1278..1877    +  CDS            PuroR (fragment): puromycin N-acetyltransferase; pac from Streptomyces; confers resistance to puromycin
   1893..2481    +  misc_feature   WPRE: woodchuck hepatitis virus posttranscriptional regulatory element
   2532..2551    +  misc_feature   cPPT/CTS (fragment): central polypurine tract and central termination sequence of HIV-1
   2553..2786    +  LTR            3' LTR (ΔU3): self-inactivating 3' long terminal repeat (LTR) from HIV-1
   2864..2985    +  polyA_signal   SV40 poly(A) signal: SV40 polyadenylation signal
   3025..3160    +  rep_origin     SV40 ori: SV40 origin of replication
   3181..3199    -  promoter       T7 promoter: promoter for bacteriophage T7 RNA polymerase
   3207..3362    +  CDS            lacZα (fragment): LacZα fragment of β-galactosidase; lacZ fragment
   3367..3795    +  rep_origin     f1 ori (sequence partly withheld): f1 bacteriophage origin of replication; arrow indicates direction of (+) strand synthesis
   3848..3952    +  promoter       AmpR promoter: bla
   3953..4813    +  CDS            AmpR: β-lactamase; bla; confers resistance to ampicillin, carbenicillin, and related antibiotics
   4984..5572    +  rep_origin     ori: high-copy-number ColE1/pMB1/pBR322/pUC origin of replication
   5755..5847    +  CDS            lacI (fragment): lac repressor; lacI; The lac repressor binds to the lac operator to inhibit transcription in E. coli. This inhibition can be relieved by adding lactose or isopropyl-β-D-thiogalactopyranoside (IPTG).
   5860..5881    +  protein_bind   CAP binding site: CAP binding activates transcription in the presence of cAMP. E. coli catabolite activator protein
   5896..5926    +  promoter       lac promoter: promoter for the E. coli lac operon
   5934..5950    +  protein_bind   lac operator: The lac repressor binds to the lac operator to inhibit transcription in E. coli. This inhibition can be relieved by adding lactose or isopropyl-β-D-thiogalactopyranoside (IPTG). lac repressor encoded by lacI
   5995..6013    +  promoter       T3 promoter: promoter for bacteriophage T3 RNA polymerase
   6041..6267    +  promoter       RSV promoter: Rous sarcoma virus enhancer/promoter
   6268..6448    +  LTR            5' LTR (truncated): truncated 5' long terminal repeat (LTR) from HIV-1
   6495..6620    +  misc_feature   HIV-1 Ψ: packaging signal of human immunodeficiency virus type 1
   6604..6967    +  CDS            HIV-1 gag (fragment): gag protein from human immunodeficiency virus 1; gag
   7113..7346    +  misc_feature   RRE: The Rev response element (RRE) of HIV-1 allows for Rev-dependent mRNA export from the nucleus to the cytoplasm.
   7723..7749    +  CDS            Rev (fragment): human immunodeficiency virus 1 (HIV-1) Rev protein; rev; enhances nuclear export of unspliced and incompletely spliced viral mRNAs
   7753..7993    +  promoter       U6 promoter: RNA polymerase III promoter for human U6 snRNA
   8023..8098    +  misc_RNA       gRNA scaffold: guide RNA scaffold for the Streptococcus pyogenes CRISPR/Cas9 system
   8154..8271    +  misc_feature   cPPT/CTS: central polypurine tract and central termination sequence of HIV-1
>Addgene plasmid #77739 | NEK7 gRNA (BRDN0001145539) | addgene full sequence | sequence record 188334 | Addgene Assembled Sequence
CCCGGGTGCAAAGATGGATAAAGTTTTAAACAGAGAGGAATCTTTGCAGCTAATGGACCTTCTAGGTCTT
GAAAGGAGTGGGAATTGGCTCCGGTGCCCGTCAGTGGGCAGAGCGCACATCGCCCACAGTCCCCGAGAAG
TTGGGGGGAGGGGTCGGCAATTGATCCGGTGCCTAGAGAAGGTGGCGCGGGGTAAACTGGGAAAGTGATG
TCGTGTACTGGCTCCGCCTTTTTCCCGAGGGTGGGGGAGAACCGTATATAAGTGCAGTAGTCGCCGTGAA
CGTTCTTTTTCGCAACGGGTTTGCCGCCAGAACACAGGTAAGTGCCGTGTGTGGTTCCCGCGGGCCTGGC
CTCTTTACGGGTTATGGCCCTTGCGTGCCTTGAATTACTTCCACCTGGCTGCAGTACGTGATTCTTGATC
CCGAGCTTCGGGTTGGAAGTGGGTGGGAGAGTTCGAGGCCTTGCGCTTAAGGAGCCCCTTCGCCTCGTGC
TTGAGTTGAGGCCTGGCCTGGGCGCTGGGGCCGCCGCGTGCGAATCTGGTGGCACCTTCGCGCCTGTCTC
GCTGCTTTCGATAAGTCTCTAGCCATTTAAAATTTTTGATGACCTGCTGCGACGCTTTTTTTCTGGCAAG
ATAGTCTTGTAAATGCGGGCCAAGATCTGCACACTGGTATTTCGGTTTTTGGGGCCGCGGGCGGCGACGG
GGCCCGTGCGTCCCAGCGCACATGTTCGGCGAGGCGGGGCCTGCGAGCGCGGCCACCGAGAATCGGACGG
GGGTAGTCTCAAGCTGGCCGGCCTGCTCTGGTGCCTGGCCTCGCGCCGCCGTGTATCGCCCCGCCCTGGG
CGGCAAGGCTGGCCCGGTCGGCACCAGTTGCGTGAGCGGAAAGATGGCCGCTTCCCGGCCCTGCTGCAGG
GAGCTCAAAATGGAGGACGCGGCGCTCGGGAGAGCGGGCGGGTGAGTCACCCACACAAAGGAAAAGGGCC
TTTCCGTCCTCAGCCGTCGCTTCATGTGACTCCACGGAGTACCGGGCGCCGTCCAGGCACCTCGATTAGT
TCTCGAGCTTTTGGAGTACGTCGTCTTTAGGTTGGGGGGAGGGGTTTTATGCGATGGAGTTTCCCCACAC
TGAGTGGGTGGAGACTGAAGTTAGGCCAGCTTGGCACTTGATGTAATTCTCCTTGGAATTTGCCCTTTTT
GAGTTTGGATCTTGGTTCATTCTCAAGCCTCAGACAGTGGTTCAAAGTTTTTTTCTTCCATTTCAGGTGT
CGTGACGTACGGCCACCATGACCGAGTACAAGCCCACGGTGCGCCTCGCCACCCGCGACGACGTCCCCAG
GGCCGTACGCACCCTCGCCGCCGCGTTCGCCGACTACCCCGCCACGCGCCACACCGTCGATCCGGACCGC
CACATCGAGCGGGTCACCGAGCTGCAAGAACTCTTCCTCACGCGCGTCGGGCTCGACATCGGCAAGGTGT
GGGTCGCGGACGACGGCGCCGCCGTGGCGGTCTGGACCACGCCGGAGAGCGTCGAAGCGGGGGCGGTGTT
CGCCGAGATCGGCCCGCGCATGGCCGAGTTGAGCGGTTCCCGGCTGGCCGCGCAGCAACAGATGGAAGGC
CTCCTGGCGCCGCACCGGCCCAAGGAGCCCGCGTGGTTCCTGGCCACCGTCGGAGTCTCGCCCGACCACC
AGGGCAAGGGTCTGGGCAGCGCCGTCGTGCTCCCCGGAGTGGAGGCGGCCGAGCGCGCCGGGGTGCCCGC
CTTCCTGGAGACCTCCGCGCCCCGCAACCTCCCCTTCTACGAGCGGCTCGGCTTCACCGTCACCGCCGAC
GTCGAGGTGCCCGAAGGACCGCGCACCTGGTGCATGACCCGCAAGCCCGGTGCCTGAACGCGTTAAGTCG
ACAATCAACCTCTGGATTACAAAATTTGTGAAAGATTGACTGGTATTCTTAACTATGTTGCTCCTTTTAC
GCTATGTGGATACGCTGCTTTAATGCCTTTGTATCATGCTATTGCTTCCCGTATGGCTTTCATTTTCTCC
TCCTTGTATAAATCCTGGTTGCTGTCTCTTTATGAGGAGTTGTGGCCCGTTGTCAGGCAACGTGGCGTGG
TGTGCACTGTGTTTGCTGACGCAACCCCCACTGGTTGGGGCATTGCCACCACCTGTCAGCTCCTTTCCGG
GACTTTCGCTTTCCCCCTCCCTATTGCCACGGCGGAACTCATCGCCGCCTGCCTTGCCCGCTGCTGGACA
GGGGCTCGGCTGTTGGGCACTGACAATTCCGTGGTGTTGTCGGGGAAATCATCGTCCTTTCCTTGGCTGC
TCGCCTGTGTTGCCACCTGGATTCTGCGCGGGACGTCCTTCTGCTACGTCCCTTCGGCCCTCAATCCAGC
GGACCTTCCTTCCCGCGGCCTGCTGCCGGCTCTGCGGCCTCTTCCGCGTCTTCGCCTTCGCCCTCAGACG
AGTCGGATCTCCCTTTGGGCCGCCTCCCCGCGTCGACTTTAAGACCAATGACTTACAAGGCAGCTGTAGA
TCTTAGCCACTTTTTAAAAGAAAAGGGGGGACTGGAAGGGCTAATTCACTCCCAACGAAGACAAGATCTG
CTTTTTGCTTGTACTGGGTCTCTCTGGTTAGACCAGATCTGAGCCTGGGAGCTCTCTGGCTAACTAGGGA
ACCCACTGCTTAAGCCTCAATAAAGCTTGCCTTGAGTGCTTCAAGTAGTGTGTGCCCGTCTGTTGTGTGA
CTCTGGTAACTAGAGATCCCTCAGACCCTTTTAGTCAGTGTGGAAAATCTCTAGCAGTACGTATAGTAGT
TCATGTCATCTTATTATTCAGTATTTATAACTTGCAAAGAAATGAATATCAGAGAGTGAGAGGAACTTGT
TTATTGCAGCTTATAATGGTTACAAATAAAGCAATAGCATCACAAATTTCACAAATAAAGCATTTTTTTC
ACTGCATTCTAGTTGTGGTTTGTCCAAACTCATCAATGTATCTTATCATGTCTGGCTCTAGCTATCCCGC
CCCTAACTCCGCCCATCCCGCCCCTAACTCCGCCCAGTTCCGCCCATTCTCCGCCCCATGGCTGACTAAT
TTTTTTTATTTATGCAGAGGCCGAGGCCGCCTCGGCCTCTGAGCTATTCCAGAAGTAGTGAGGAGGCTTT
TTTGGAGGCCTAGGGACGTACCCAATTCGCCCTATAGTGAGTCGTATTACGCGCGCTCACTGGCCGTCGT
TTTACAACGTCGTGACTGGGAAAACCCTGGCGTTACCCAACTTAATCGCCTTGCAGCACATCCCCCTTTC
GCCAGCTGGCGTAATAGCGAAGAGGCCCGCACCGATCGCCCTTCCCAACAGTTGCGCAGCCTGAATGGCG
AATGGG
[124 nt withheld, positions 3367-3490]
C
[91 nt withheld, positions 3492-3582]
A
[49 nt withheld, positions 3584-3632]
CCTTTGACGTTGGAGTCCACGTTCTTT
[37 nt withheld, positions 3660-3696]
ACCCTATCTCGGTCTATTCTTTTGATTTATAAGGGATTTTGCCGATTTCGGCCTATTGGTTAAAAAATGA
GCTGATTTAACAAAAATTTAACGCGAATTTTAACAAAATATTAACGCTTACAATTTAGGTGGCACTTTTC
GGGGAAATGTGCGCGGAACCCCTATTTGTTTATTTTTCTAAATACATTCAAATATGTATCCGCTCATGAG
ACAATAACCCTGATAAATGCTTCAATAATATTGAAAAAGGAAGAGTATGAGTATTCAACATTTCCGTGTC
GCCCTTATTCCCTTTTTTGCGGCATTTTGCCTTCCTGTTTTTGCTCACCCAGAAACGCTGGTGAAAGTAA
AAGATGCTGAAGATCAGTTGGGTGCACGAGTGGGTTACATCGAACTGGATCTCAACAGCGGTAAGATCCT
TGAGAGTTTTCGCCCCGAAGAACGTTTTCCAATGATGAGCACTTTTAAAGTTCTGCTATGTGGCGCGGTA
TTATCCCGTATTGACGCCGGGCAAGAGCAACTCGGTCGCCGCATACACTATTCTCAGAATGACTTGGTTG
AGTACTCACCAGTCACAGAAAAGCATCTTACGGATGGCATGACAGTAAGAGAATTATGCAGTGCTGCCAT
AACCATGAGTGATAACACTGCGGCCAACTTACTTCTGACAACGATCGGAGGACCGAAGGAGCTAACCGCT
TTTTTGCACAACATGGGGGATCATGTAACTCGCCTTGATCGTTGGGAACCGGAGCTGAATGAAGCCATAC
CAAACGACGAGCGTGACACCACGATGCCTGTAGCAATGGCAACAACGTTGCGCAAACTATTAACTGGCGA
ACTACTTACTCTAGCTTCCCGGCAACAATTAATAGACTGGATGGAGGCGGATAAAGTTGCAGGACCACTT
CTGCGCTCGGCCCTTCCGGCTGGCTGGTTTATTGCTGATAAATCTGGAGCCGGTGAGCGTGGGTCTCGCG
GTATCATTGCAGCACTGGGGCCAGATGGTAAGCCCTCCCGTATCGTAGTTATCTACACGACGGGGAGTCA
GGCAACTATGGATGAACGAAATAGACAGATCGCTGAGATAGGTGCCTCACTGATTAAGCATTGGTAACTG
TCAGACCAAGTTTACTCATATATACTTTAGATTGATTTAAAACTTCATTTTTAATTTAAAAGGATCTAGG
TGAAGATCCTTTTTGATAATCTCATGACCAAAATCCCTTAACGTGAGTTTTCGTTCCACTGAGCGTCAGA
CCCCGTAGAAAAGATCAAAGGATCTTCTTGAGATCCTTTTTTTCTGCGCGTAATCTGCTGCTTGCAAACA
AAAAAACCACCGCTACCAGCGGTGGTTTGTTTGCCGGATCAAGAGCTACCAACTCTTTTTCCGAAGGTAA
CTGGCTTCAGCAGAGCGCAGATACCAAATACTGTTCTTCTAGTGTAGCCGTAGTTAGGCCACCACTTCAA
GAACTCTGTAGCACCGCCTACATACCTCGCTCTGCTAATCCTGTTACCAGTGGCTGCTGCCAGTGGCGAT
AAGTCGTGTCTTACCGGGTTGGACTCAAGACGATAGTTACCGGATAAGGCGCAGCGGTCGGGCTGAACGG
GGGGTTCGTGCACACAGCCCAGCTTGGAGCGAACGACCTACACCGAACTGAGATACCTACAGCGTGAGCT
ATGAGAAAGCGCCACGCTTCCCGAAGGGAGAAAGGCGGACAGGTATCCGGTAAGCGGCAGGGTCGGAACA
GGAGAGCGCACGAGGGAGCTTCCAGGGGGAAACGCCTGGTATCTTTATAGTCCTGTCGGGTTTCGCCACC
TCTGACTTGAGCGTCGATTTTTGTGATGCTCGTCAGGGGGGCGGAGCCTATGGAAAAACGCCAGCAACGC
GGCCTTTTTACGGTTCCTGGCCTTTTGCTGGCCTTTTGCTCACATGTTCTTTCCTGCGTTATCCCCTGAT
TCTGTGGATAACCGTATTACCGCCTTTGAGTGAGCTGATACCGCTCGCCGCAGCCGAACGACCGAGCGCA
GCGAGTCAGTGAGCGAGGAAGCGGAAGAGCGCCCAATACGCAAACCGCCTCTCCCCGCGCGTTGGCCGAT
TCATTAATGCAGCTGGCACGACAGGTTTCCCGACTGGAAAGCGGGCAGTGAGCGCAACGCAATTAATGTG
AGTTAGCTCACTCATTAGGCACCCCAGGCTTTACACTTTATGCTTCCGGCTCGTATGTTGTGTGGAATTG
TGAGCGGATAACAATTTCACACAGGAAACAGCTATGACCATGATTACGCCAAGCGCGCAATTAACCCTCA
CTAAAGGGAACAAAAGCTGGAGCTGCAAGCTTAATGTAGTCTTATGCAATACTCTTGTAGTCTTGCAACA
TGGTAACGATGAGTTAGCAACATGCCTTACAAGGAGAGAAAAAGCACCGTGCATGCCGATTGGTGGAAGT
AAGGTGGTACGATCGTGCCTTATTAGGAAGGCAACAGACGGGTCTGACATGGATTGGACGAACCACTGAA
TTGCCGCATTGCAGAGATATTGTATTTAAGTGCCTAGCTCGATACATAAACGGGTCTCTCTGGTTAGACC
AGATCTGAGCCTGGGAGCTCTCTGGCTAACTAGGGAACCCACTGCTTAAGCCTCAATAAAGCTTGCCTTG
AGTGCTTCAAGTAGTGTGTGCCCGTCTGTTGTGTGACTCTGGTAACTAGAGATCCCTCAGACCCTTTTAG
TCAGTGTGGAAAATCTCTAGCAGTGGCGCCCGAACAGGGACTTGAAAGCGAAAGGGAAACCAGAGGAGCT
CTCTCGACGCAGGACTCGGCTTGCTGAAGCGCGCACGGCAAGAGGCGAGGGGCGGCGACTGGTGAGTACG
CCAAAAATTTTGACTAGCGGAGGCTAGAAGGAGAGAGATGGGTGCGAGAGCGTCAGTATTAAGCGGGGGA
GAATTAGATCGCGATGGGAAAAAATTCGGTTAAGGCCAGGGGGAAAGAAAAAATATAAATTAAAACATAT
AGTATGGGCAAGCAGGGAGCTAGAACGATTCGCAGTTAATCCTGGCCTGTTAGAAACATCAGAAGGCTGT
AGACAAATACTGGGACAGCTACAACCATCCCTTCAGACAGGATCAGAAGAACTTAGATCATTATATAATA
CAGTAGCAACCCTCTATTGTGTGCATCAAAGGATAGAGATAAAAGACACCAAGGAAGCTTTAGACAAGAT
AGAGGAAGAGCAAAACAAAAGTAAGACCACCGCACAGCAAGCGGCCGCTGATCTTCAGACCTGGAGGAGG
AGATATGAGGGACAATTGGAGAAGTGAATTATATAAATATAAAGTAGTAAAAATTGAACCATTAGGAGTA
GCACCCACCAAGGCAAAGAGAAGAGTGGTGCAGAGAGAAAAAAGAGCAGTGGGAATAGGAGCTTTGTTCC
TTGGGTTCTTGGGAGCAGCAGGAAGCACTATGGGCGCAGCGTCAATGACGCTGACGGTACAGGCCAGACA
ATTATTGTCTGGTATAGTGCAGCAGCAGAACAATTTGCTGAGGGCTATTGAGGCGCAACAGCATCTGTTG
CAACTCACAGTCTGGGGCATCAAGCAGCTCCAGGCAAGAATCCTGGCTGTGGAAAGATACCTAAAGGATC
AACAGCTCCTGGGGATTTGGGGTTGCTCTGGAAAACTCATTTGCACCACTGCTGTGCCTTGGAATGCTAG
TTGGAGTAATAAATCTCTGGAACAGATTTGGAATCACACGACCTGGATGGAGTGGGACAGAGAAATTAAC
AATTACACAAGCTTAATACACTCCTTAATTGAAGAATCGCAAAACCAGCAAGAAAAGAATGAACAAGAAT
TATTGGAATTAGATAAATGGGCAAGTTTGTGGAATTGGTTTAACATAACAAATTGGCTGTGGTATATAAA
ATTATTCATAATGATAGTAGGAGGCTTGGTAGGTTTAAGAATAGTTTTTGCTGTACTTTCTATAGTGAAT
AGAGTTAGGCAGGGATATTCACCATTATCGTTTCAGACCCACCTCCCAACCCCGAGGGGACCCAGAGAGG
GCCTATTTCCCATGATTCCTTCATATTTGCATATACGATACAAGGCTGTTAGAGAGATAATTAGAATTAA
TTTGACTGTAAACACAAAGATATTAGTACAAAATACGTGACGTAGAAAGTAATAATTTCTTGGGTAGTTT
GCAGTTTTAAAATTATGTTTTAAAATGGACTATCATATGCTTACCGTAACTTGAAAGTATTTCGATTTCT
TGGCTTTATATATCTTGTGGAAAGGACGAAACACCGACCTAAAGAATGTGCAGCTGGTTTTAGAGCTAGA
AATAGCAAGTTAAAATAAGGCTAGTCCGTTATCAACTTGAAAAAGTGGCACCGAGTCGGTGCTTTTTTAA
GCTTGGCGTAACTAGATCTTGAGACAAATGGCAGTATTCATCCACAATTTTAAAAGAAAAGGGGGGATTG
GGGGGTACAGTGCAGGGGAAAGAATAGTAGACATAATAGCAACAGACATACAAACTAAAGAATTACAAAA
ACAAATTACAAAAATTCAAAATTTTCGGGTTTATTACAGGGACAGCAGAGATCCACTTTGGCGCCGGCTC
GAGGGGG
