>Addgene plasmid #77739 | NEK7 gRNA (BRDN0001145539) | depositor partial sequence | sequence record 145199 | Target Sequence
ACCTAAAGAATGTGCAGCTG
