>Addgene plasmid #77739 | NEK7 gRNA (BRDN0001145539) | addgene partial sequence | sequence record 188333 | hU6-F
TATCATATGCTTACCGTAACTTGAAAGTATTTCGATTTCTTGGCTTTATATATCTTGTGGAAAGGACGAA
ACACCGACCTAAAGAATGTGCAGCTGGTTTTANAGCTAGAAATANCAAGTTAAAATAAGGCTAGTCCGTT
ATCAACTTGAAAAAGTGGCACCGAGTCGGNGCTTTTTTAAGCTTGGCGTAACTAGATCTTGAGACAAATG
GCAGTATTCATCCACAATTTTAAAAGAAAAGGGGGGATTGGGGGGTACAGTGCAGGGGAAAGAATAGTAG
ACATAATAGCAACAGACATACAAACTAAAGAATTACAAAANCAAATTACAAAAATTCAAAATTTTCGGGT
TTATTACAGGGACAGCAGAGATCCACTTTGGCGCCGGCTCNAGGGGGCCCGGGTGCAAAGATGGATAAAG
TTTTAANCAGAGAGGAATCTTTGCNGCTAATGGACCTNCTAGGTCTTGAAAGGACTGGGAATTGGCTCCG
GTGCCCGTCAGTGGGCANAGCGCACATCGCCCACANTCCCCGANAAGTTGGGGGGGAGGGGTCGGCAATT
GATCCCGGTG
